>Addgene plasmid #114138 | pCAGGS_cyt-AKAR5 | depositor full sequence | sequence record 215467 | pCAGGS_cyt-AKAR5 sequence 7903 bps
GTCGACATTGATTATTGACTAGTTATTAATAGTAATCAATTACGGGGTCATTAGTTCATAGCCCATATAT
GGAGTTCCGCGTTACATAACTTACGGTAAATGGCCCGCCTGGCTGACCGCCCAACGACCCCCGCCCATTG
ACGTCAATAATGACGTATGTTCCCATAGTAACGCCAATAGGGACTTTCCATTGACGTCAATGGGTGGACT
ATTTACGGTAAACTGCCCACTTGGCAGTACATCAAGTGTATCATATGCCAAGTACGCCCCCTATTGACGT
CAATGACGGTAAATGGCCCGCCTGGCATTATGCCCAGTACATGACCTTATGGGACTTTCCTACTTGGCAG
TACATCTACGTATTAGTCATCGCTATTACCATGGGTCGAGGTGAGCCCCACGTTCTGCTTCACTCTCCCC
ATCTCCCCCCCCTCCCCACCCCCAATTTTGTATTTATTTATTTTTTAATTATTTTGTGCAGCGATGGGGG
CGGGGGGGGGGGGGGCGCGCGCCAGGCGGGGCGGGGCGGGGGCGAGGGCGGGGCGGGGCGAGGCGGAGAG
GTGCGGCGGCAGCCAATCAGAGCGGCGCGCTCCGAAAGTTTCCTTTTATGGCGAGGCGGCGGCGGCGGCG
GCCCTATAAAAAGCGAAGCGCGCGGCGGGCGGGAGTCGCTGCGTTGCCTTCGCCCCGTGCCCCGCTCCGC
GCCGCCTCGCGCCGCCCGCCCCGGCTCTGACTGACCGCGTTACTCCCACAGGTGAGCGGGCGGGACGGCC
CTTCTCCTCCGGGCTGTAATTAGCGCTTGGTTTAATGACGGCTCGTTTCTTTTCTGTGGCTGCGTGAAAG
CCTTAAAGGGCTCCGGGAGGGCCCTTTGTGCGGGGGGGAGCGGCTCGGGGGGTGCGTGCGTGTGTGTGTG
CGTGGGGAGCGCCGCGTGCGGCCCGCGCTGCCCGGCGGCTGTGAGCGCTGCGGGCGCGGCGCGGGGCTTT
GTGCGCTCCGCGTGTGCGCGAGGGGAGCGCGGCCGGGGGCGGTGCCCCGCGGTGCGGGGGGGCTGCGAGG
GGAACAAAGGCTGCGTGCGGGGTGTGTGCGTGGGGGGGTGAGCAGGGGGTGTGGGCGCGGCGGTCGGGCT
GTAACCCCCCCCTGCACCCCCCTCCCCGAGTTGCTGAGCACGGCCCGGCTTCGGGTGCGGGGCTCCGTGC
GGGGCGTGGCGCGGGGCTCGCCGTGCCGGGCGGGGGGTGGCGGCAGGTGGGGGTGCCGGGCGGGGCGGGG
CCGCCTCGGGCCGGGGAGGGCTCGGGGGAGGGGCGCGGCGGCCCCGGAGCGCCGGCGGCTGTCGAGGCGC
GGCGAGCCGCAGCCATTGCCTTTTATGGTAATCGTGCGAGAGGGCGCAGGGACTTCCTTTGTCCCAAATC
TGGCGGAGCCGAAATCTGGGAGGCGCCGCCGCACCCCCTCTAGCGGGCGCGGGCGAAGCGGTGCGGCGCC
GGCAGGAAGGAAATGGGCGGGGAGGGCCTTCGTGCGTCGCCGCGCCGCCGTCCCCTTCTCCATCTCCAGC
CTCGGGGCTGCCGCAGGGGGACGGCTGCCTTCGGGGGGGACGGGGCAGGGCGGGGTTCGGCTTCTGGCGT
GTGACCGGCGGCTCTAGAGCCTCTGCTAACCATGTTCATGCCTTCTTCTTTTTCCTACAGCTCCTGGGCA
ACGTGCTGGTTATTGTGCTGTCTCATCATTTTGGCAAAGAATTCGGTACCGCGGGCCCGGGATCCACCGG
AAGCCACCTGCATGCGGCCACCATGGTGAGCAAGGGCGAGGAGCTGTTCACCGGGGTGGTGCCCATCCTG
GTCGAGCTGGACGGCGACGTAAACGGCCACAAGTTCAGCGTGTCCGGCGAGGGCGAGGGCGATGCCACCT
ACGGCAAGCTGACCCTGAAGTTCATCTGCACCACCGGCAAGCTGCCCGTGCCCTGGCCCACCCTCGTGAC
CACCCTGACCTACGGCGTGCAGTGCTTCAGCCGCTACCCCGACCACATGAAGCAGCACGACTTCTTCAAG
TCCGCCATGCCCGAAGGCTACGTCCAGGAGCGCACCATCTTCTTCAAGGACGACGGCAACTACAAGACCC
GCGCCGAGGTGAAGTTCGAGGGCGACACCCTGGTGAACCGCATCGAGCTGAAGGGCATCGACTTCAAGGA
GGACGGCAACATCCTGGGGCACAAGCTGGAGTACAACTACAACAGCCACAACGTCTATATCATGGCCGAC
AAGCAGAAGAACGGCATCAAGGTGAACTTCAAGATCCGCCACAACATCGAGGACGGCAGCGTGCAGCTCG
CCGACCACTACCAGCAGAACACCCCCATCGGCGACGGCCCCGTGCTGCTGCCCGACAACCACTACCTGAG
CACCCAGTCCAAGCTGAGCAAAGACCCCAACGAGAAGCGCGATCACATGGTCCTGCTGGAGTTCGTGACC
GCCGCCGGGATCACTCTCGGCATGGACGAGCTGTACAAGCGCATGCATAAGTTTTCTCAAGAACAGATCG
GCGAAAACATTGTGTGCAGGGTCATTTGTACCACGGGTCAAATTCCCATCCGAGATTTGTCAGCTGATAT
TTCACAAGTGCTTAAGGAAAAACGATCCATAAAGAAAGTTTGGACATTTGGTAGAAACCCAGCCTGTGAC
TATCATTTAGGAAACATTTCAAGACTGTCAAATAAGCATTTCCAAATACTACTAGGAGAAGACGGTAACC
TTTTATTGAATGACATTTCCACTAATGGGACCTGGTTAAATGGGCAAAAAGTCGAGAAGAACAGCAATCA
GTTACTGTCTCAAGGTGATGAAATAACCGTTGGTGTAGGCGTGGAATCAGATATTTTATCTCTGGTCATT
TTCATAAACGACAAATTTAAGCAGTGCCTCGAGCAGAACAAAGTTGATCGCTCTGCAGGTAAGCCAGGCA
GCGGCGAGGGCAGCACCAAGGGCCTGCGTCGCGCCACCCTGGTGGACGGCGGCACCGGCGGCAGCGAGCT
CATGGTGAGCAAGGGCGAGGAGCTGTTCACCGGGGTGGTGCCCATCCTGGTCGAGCTGGACGGCGACGTA
AACGGCCACAAGTTCAGCGTGTCCGGCGAGGGCGAGGGCGATGCCACCTACGGCAAGCTGACCCTGAAGC
TCATCTGCACCACCGGCAAGCTGCCCGTGCCCTGGCCCACCCTCGTGACCACCTTCGGCTACGGCCTGAT
GTGCTTCGCCCGCTACCCCGACCACATGAAGCAGCACGACTTCTTCAAGTCCGCCATGCCCGAAGGCTAC
GTCCAGGAGCGCACCATCTTCTTCAAGGACGACGGCAACTACAAGACCCGCGCCGAGGTGAAGTTCGAGG
GCGACACCCTGGTGAACCGCATCGAGCTGAAGGGCATCGACTTCAAGGAGGACGGCAACATCCTGGGGCA
CAAGCTGGAGTACAACTGGAACAGCGTCAACGTCTATATCATGGCCGACAAGCAGAAGAACGGCATCAAG
GTGAACTTCAAGATCCGCCACAACATCGAGGACGGCAGCGTGCAGCTCGCCGACCACTACCAGCAGAACA
CCCCCATCGGCGACGGCCCCGTGCTGCTGCCCGACAACCACTACCTGAGCTACCAGTCCGCCCTGAGCAA
AGACCCCAACGAGAAGCGCGATCACATGGTCCTGCTGGAGAGAGTGACCGCCGCCGGGATCACTCTCGGC
ATGGACGAGCTATACAAGGGTGAATTCCTTCAAAAAAAACTTGAAGAACTTGAACTTGACGAATGATCTA
GAGTCCGAGGTACCGATGAATAGCTAAGGTCGACCGAGGCCGCAGGTAAGTATCAAGGTTACAAGACAGG
TTTAAGGAGACCACATAGAAACTGGGCTTGTCGAGACAGAGAAGACTCTTGCGTTTCTGATAGGCACCTA
TTGGTCTTACTGACATCCACTTTGCCTTTCTCTCCACAGGTGTCGACAATCAACCTCTGGATTACAAAAT
TTGTGAAAGATTGACTGGTATTCTTAACTATGTTGCTCCTTTTACGCTATGTGGATACGCTGCTTTAATG
CCTTTGTATCATGCTATTGCTTCCCGTATGGCTTTCATTTTCTCCTCCTTGTATAAATCCTGGTTGCTGT
CTCTTTATGAGGAGTTGTGGCCCGTTGTCAGGCAACGTGGCGTGGTGTGCACTGTGTTTGCTGACGCAAC
CCCCACTGGTTGGGGCATTGCCACCACCTGTCAGCTCCTTTCCGGGACTTTCGCTTTCCCCCTCCCTATT
GCCACGGCGGAACTCATCGCCGCCTGCCTTGCCCGCTGCTGGACAGGGGCTCGGCTGTTGGGCACTGACA
ATTCCGTGGTGTTGTCGGGGAAGCTGACGTCCTTTCCATGGCTGCTCGCCTGTGTTGCCACCTGGATTCT
GCGCGGGACGTCCTTCTGCTACGTCCCTTCGGCCCTCAATCCAGCGGACCTTCCTTCCCGCGGCCTGCTG
CCGGCTCTGCGGCCTCTTCCGCGTCTTCGCCTTCGCCCTCAGACGAGTCGGATCTCCCTTTGGGCCGCCT
CCCCGCCTGGAATTCGAGCTCGGTACGATCAGCCTCGACTGTGCCTTCTAGTTGCCAGCCATCTGTTGTT
TGCCCCTCCCCCGTGCCTTCCTTGACCCTGGAAGGTGCCACTCCCACTGTCCTTTCCTAATAAAATGAGG
AAATTGCATCGCATTGTCTGAGTAGGTGTCATTCTATTCTGGGGGGTGGGGTGGGGCAGGACAGCAAGGG
GGAGGATTGGGAAGACAATAGCAGGCCAGCTTTTGTTCCCTTTAGGGTTAATTGCGCGCTTGGCGCTAAT
CATGGTCATAGCTGTTTCCACTCCTCAGGTGCAGGCTGCCTATCAGAAGGTGGTGGCTGGTGTGGCCAAT
GCCCTGGCTCACAAATACCACTGAGATCTTTTTCCCTCTGCCAAAAATTATGGGGACATCATGAAGCCCC
TTGAGCATCTGACTTCTGGCTAATAAAGGAAATTTATTTTCATTGCAATAGTGTGTTGGAATTTTTTGTG
TCTCTCACTCGGAAGGACATATGGGAGGGCAAATCATTTAAAACATCAGAATGAGTATTTGGTTTAGAGT
TTGGCAACATATGCCATATGCTGGCTGCCATGAACAAAGGTGGCTATAAAGAGGTCATCAGTATATGAAA
CAGCCCCCTGCTGTCCATTCCTTATTCCATAGAAAAGCCTTGACTTGAGGTTAGATTTTTTTTTATATTT
TGTTTGTGTTATTTTTTTCTTTAACATCCCTAAAATTTTCCTTACATGTTTTACTAGCCAGATTTTTCCT
CCTCTCCTGACTACTCCCAGTCATAGCTGTCCCTCTTCTCTTATGAAGATCCCTCGACCTGCAGCCCAAG
CTTGGCGTAATCATGGTCATAGCTGTTTCCTGTGTGAAATTGTTATCCGCTCACAATTCCACACAACATA
CGAGCCGGAAGCATAAAGTGTAAAGCCTGGGGTGCCTAATGAGTGAGCTAACTCACATTAATTGCGTTGC
GCTCACTGCCCGCTTTCCAGTCGGGAAACCTGTCGTGCCAGCGGATCCGCATCTCAATTAGTCAGCAACC
ATAGTCCCGCCCCTAACTCCGCCCATCCCGCCCCTAACTCCGCCCAGTTCCGCCCATTCTCCGCCCCATG
GCTGACTAATTTTTTTTATTTATGCAGAGGCCGAGGCCGCCTCGGCCTCTGAGCTATTCCAGAAGTAGTG
AGGAGGCTTTTTTGGAGGCCTAGGCTTTTGCAAAAAGCTAACTTGTTTATTGCAGCTTATAATGGTTACA
AATAAAGCAATAGCATCACAAATTTCACAAATAAAGCATTTTTTTCACTGCATTCTAGTTGTGGTTTGTC
CAAACTCATCAATGTATCTTATCATGTCTGGATCCGCTGCATTAATGAATCGGCCAACGCGCGGGGAGAG
GCGGTTTGCGTATTGGGCGCTCTTCCGCTTCCTCGCTCACTGACTCGCTGCGCTCGGTCGTTCGGCTGCG
GCGAGCGGTATCAGCTCACTCAAAGGCGGTAATACGGTTATCCACAGAATCAGGGGATAACGCAGGAAAG
AACATGTGAGCAAAAGGCCAGCAAAAGGCCAGGAACCGTAAAAAGGCCGCGTTGCTGGCGTTTTTCCATA
GGCTCCGCCCCCCTGACGAGCATCACAAAAATCGACGCTCAAGTCAGAGGTGGCGAAACCCGACAGGACT
ATAAAGATACCAGGCGTTTCCCCCTGGAAGCTCCCTCGTGCGCTCTCCTGTTCCGACCCTGCCGCTTACC
GGATACCTGTCCGCCTTTCTCCCTTCGGGAAGCGTGGCGCTTTCTCAATGCTCACGCTGTAGGTATCTCA
GTTCGGTGTAGGTCGTTCGCTCCAAGCTGGGCTGTGTGCACGAACCCCCCGTTCAGCCCGACCGCTGCGC
CTTATCCGGTAACTATCGTCTTGAGTCCAACCCGGTAAGACACGACTTATCGCCACTGGCAGCAGCCACT
GGTAACAGGATTAGCAGAGCGAGGTATGTAGGCGGTGCTACAGAGTTCTTGAAGTGGTGGCCTAACTACG
GCTACACTAGAAGGACAGTATTTGGTATCTGCGCTCTGCTGAAGCCAGTTACCTTCGGAAAAAGAGTTGG
TAGCTCTTGATCCGGCAAACAAACCACCGCTGGTAGCGGTGGTTTTTTTGTTTGCAAGCAGCAGATTACG
CGCAGAAAAAAAGGATCTCAAGAAGATCCTTTGATCTTTTCTACGGGGTCTGACGCTCAGTGGAACGAAA
ACTCACGTTAAGGGATTTTGGTCATGAGATTATCAAAAAGGATCTTCACCTAGATCCTTTTAAATTAAAA
ATGAAGTTTTAAATCAATCTAAAGTATATATGAGTAAACTTGGTCTGACAGTTACCAATGCTTAATCAGT
GAGGCACCTATCTCAGCGATCTGTCTATTTCGTTCATCCATAGTTGCCTGACTCCCCGTCGTGTAGATAA
CTACGATACGGGAGGGCTTACCATCTGGCCCCAGTGCTGCAATGATACCGCGAGACCCACGCTCACCGGC
TCCAGATTTATCAGCAATAAACCAGCCAGCCGGAAGGGCCGAGCGCAGAAGTGGTCCTGCAACTTTATCC
GCCTCCATCCAGTCTATTAATTGTTGCCGGGAAGCTAGAGTAAGTAGTTCGCCAGTTAATAGTTTGCGCA
ACGTTGTTGCCATTGCTACAGGCATCGTGGTGTCACGCTCGTCGTTTGGTATGGCTTCATTCAGCTCCGG
TTCCCAACGATCAAGGCGAGTTACATGATCCCCCATGTTGTGCAAAAAAGCGGTTAGCTCCTTCGGTCCT
CCGATCGTTGTCAGAAGTAAGTTGGCCGCAGTGTTATCACTCATGGTTATGGCAGCACTGCATAATTCTC
TTACTGTCATGCCATCCGTAAGATGCTTTTCTGTGACTGGTGAGTACTCAACCAAGTCATTCTGAGAATA
GTGTATGCGGCGACCGAGTTGCTCTTGCCCGGCGTCAATACGGGATAATACCGCGCCACATAGCAGAACT
TTAAAAGTGCTCATCATTGGAAAACGTTCTTCGGGGCGAAAACTCTCAAGGATCTTACCGCTGTTGAGAT
CCAGTTCGATGTAACCCACTCGTGCACCCAACTGATCTTCAGCATCTTTTACTTTCACCAGCGTTTCTGG
GTGAGCAAAAACAGGAAGGCAAAATGCCGCAAAAAAGGGAATAAGGGCGACACGGAAATGTTGAATACTC
ATACTCTTCCTTTTTCAATATTATTGAAGCATTTATCAGGGTTATTGTCTCATGAGCGGATACATATTTG
AATGTATTTAGAAAAATAAACAAATAGGGGTTCCGCGCACATTTCCCCGAAAAGTGCCACCTG
Features (pLannotate 1.2.2; 25 found; start..end, strand, type, name):
      4..383     +  enhancer       CMV enhancer: human cytomegalovirus immediate early enhancer
    386..661     +  promoter       chicken β-actin promoter: No description available
    662..1670    +  intron         chimeric intron: chimera between introns from chicken β-actin and rabbit β-globin
   1668..1724    +  CDS            HBB (fragment): HBB_LEPEU - Experimental evidence at protein level: Swiss-Prot protein existence level 1. Involved in oxygen transport from the lung to the various peripheral tissues. From Lepus europaeus (European hare).
   1724..1750    +  misc_feature   MCS (fragment): multiple cloning site
   1773..2489    +  CDS            mEGFP: mEGFP is a basic (constitutively fluorescent) green fluorescent protein published in 2002, derived from Aequorea victoria. It has moderate acid sensitivity.
   2499..2921    +  CDS            RAD53 (fragment): RAD53_YEAST - Also known as MEC2, SAD1, SPK1. Experimental evidence at protein level: Swiss-Prot protein existence level 1. Controls S-phase checkpoint as well as G1 and G2 DNA damage checkpoints. Phosphorylates proteins on serine, threonine, and tyrosine. Prevents entry into anaphase and mitotic exit after DNA damage via regulation of the Polo kinase CDC5. Seems to be involved in the phosphorylation of RPH1. From Saccharomyces cerevisiae (strain ATCC 204508 / S288c) (Baker's yeast).
   3012..3728    +  CDS            Citrine: enhanced variant of YFP (Heikal et al., 2001) mammalian codon-optimized
   3826..3959    +  intron         chimeric intron: chimera between introns from human β-globin and immunoglobulin heavy chain genes
   3968..4556    +  misc_feature   WPRE: woodchuck hepatitis virus posttranscriptional regulatory element
   4560..4576    +  misc_feature   MCS (fragment): pUC18/19 multiple cloning site
   4589..4700    +  polyA_signal   bGH poly(A) signal: bovine growth hormone polyadenylation signal
   4850..4921    +  CDS            HBB (fragment): HBB_PONPY - Experimental evidence at transcript level: Swiss-Prot protein existence level 2. Involved in oxygen transport from the lung to the various peripheral tissues. From Pongo pygmaeus (Bornean orangutan).
   4992..5047    +  polyA_signal   β-globin poly(A) signal: rabbit β-globin polyadenylation signal (Gil and Proudfoot, 1987)
   5430..5446    -  protein_bind   lac operator: The lac repressor binds to the lac operator to inhibit transcription in E. coli. This inhibition can be relieved by adding lactose or isopropyl-β-D-thiogalactopyranoside (IPTG). lac repressor encoded by lacI
   5454..5484    -  promoter       lac promoter: promoter for the E. coli lac operon
   5499..5520    -  protein_bind   CAP binding site: CAP binding activates transcription in the presence of cAMP. E. coli catabolite activator protein
   5533..5572    -  CDS            lacI (fragment): lac repressor; lacI; The lac repressor binds to the lac operator to inhibit transcription in E. coli. This inhibition can be relieved by adding lactose or isopropyl-β-D-thiogalactopyranoside (IPTG).
   5579..5601    +  promoter       SV40 promoter (fragment): SV40 enhancer and early promoter
   5625..5760    +  rep_origin     SV40 ori: SV40 origin of replication
   5780..5914    +  polyA_signal   SV40 poly(A) signal: SV40 polyadenylation signal
   5916..5970    -  CDS            lacI (fragment): lac repressor; lacI; The lac repressor binds to the lac operator to inhibit transcription in E. coli. This inhibition can be relieved by adding lactose or isopropyl-β-D-thiogalactopyranoside (IPTG).
   6153..6741    -  rep_origin     ori: high-copy-number ColE1/pMB1/pBR322/pUC origin of replication
   6912..7772    -  CDS            AmpR: β-lactamase; bla; confers resistance to ampicillin, carbenicillin, and related antibiotics
   7773..7877    -  promoter       AmpR promoter: bla
