[The description below was written by a language model from this plasmid's Addgene catalogue record and pLannotate feature annotations shown in this document.]
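Description:
pCAGGS_cyt-AKAR5 is a 7.9 kb mammalian expression plasmid built on the pCAGGS backbone. It carries a synthetic, genetically encoded reporter of protein kinase A (PKA) activity that is directed to the cytoplasm. In bacteria it is maintained through a high-copy ColE1/pUC-type origin and selected with ampicillin via the β-lactamase gene and its own promoter. Remnants of lac regulatory sequence appear to be carried over from the backbone. An SV40 origin is also present, which could allow episomal amplification in cells that express large T antigen.

Expression is driven by the composite CAG promoter, made up of the CMV immediate-early enhancer, the chicken β-actin promoter and a chimeric β-actin/β-globin intron, which gives strong constitutive transcription in many mammalian cell types. The annotated open reading frame begins with monomeric EGFP. This is followed by a fragment matching yeast RAD53, which presumably corresponds to a phosphopeptide-binding FHA domain, and then by a Citrine-like yellow fluorescent protein variant. The unannotated gap between the RAD53 fragment and the YFP-type module would be the expected location of a PKA substrate motif, and the catalogue entry states that a nuclear export signal sits at the C-terminus, but the feature table annotates neither. In sensors of this design, phosphorylation by PKA promotes intramolecular binding between the substrate and the FHA domain, which changes energy transfer between the two fluorophores and therefore the donor fluorescence lifetime. Downstream of the coding sequence lie a second small chimeric intron, a WPRE that enhances transcript stability and expression, and bGH and rabbit β-globin polyadenylation signals.

The stated purpose is detection of PKA activity in mammalian cells by two-photon fluorescence lifetime imaging microscopy (2pFLIM), with the signal confined to the cytoplasm by the export signal.
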