Addgene plasmid #114138: pCAGGS_cyt-AKAR5
Purpose: Mammalian expression of the AKAR5 sensor tagged with nucleus export signal (NES) for detecting PKA activity using two-photon fluorescence lifetime imaging microscopy (2pFLIM)
Depositing lab: Haining Zhong. Depositing organization: Oregon Health & Science University. Publication: Liberated PKA Catalytic Subunits Associate with the Membrane via Myristoylation to Preferentially Phosphorylate Membrane Substrates. Tillo SE, Xiong WH, Takahashi M, Miao S, Andrade AL, Fortin DA, Yang G, Qin M, Smoody BF, Stork PJS, Zhong H. Cell Rep. 2017 Apr 18;19(3):617-629. doi: 10.1016/j.celrep.2017.03.070. PubMed 28423323.
Backbone
  Vector backbone: pCAGGS
  Backbone size w/o insert (bp): 5900
  Vector type: Mammalian Expression
Growth in bacteria
  Bacterial resistance: Ampicillin, 100 μg/mL
  Growth temperature: 37°C
  Growth strain: DH5alpha
  Copy number: High Copy
Gene/Insert
  Gene/Insert name: AKAR5 with C-terminal nuclear export signal (NES)
  Species: Synthetic
Terms and licenses: Academic/Nonprofit Terms; Industry Terms: Not Available to Industry
How to cite: pCAGGS_cyt-AKAR5 was a gift from Haining Zhong (Addgene plasmid # 114138 ; http://n2t.net/addgene:114138 ; RRID:Addgene_114138)
