>Addgene plasmid #114138 | pCAGGS_cyt-AKAR5 | addgene partial sequence | sequence record 224362 | Addgene Partial NGS Result
GCAGGGCGGGGTTCGGCTTCTGGCGTGTGACCGGCGGCTCTAGAGCCTCTGCTAACCATGTTCATGCCTT
CTTCTTTTTCCTACAGCTCCTGGGCAACGTGCTGGTTATTGTGCTGTCTCATCATTTTGGCAAAGAATTC
GGTACCGCGGGCCCGGGATCCACCGGAAGCCACCTGCATGCGGCCACCATGGTGAGCAAGGGCGAGGAGC
TGTTCACCGGGGTGGTGCCCATCCTGGTCGAGCTGGACGGCGACGTAAACGGCCACAAGTTCAGCGTGTC
CGGCGAGGGCGAGGGCGATGCCACCTACGGCAAGCTGACCCTGAAGTTCATCTGCACCACCGGCAAGCTG
CCCGTGCCCTGGCCCACCCTCGTGACCACCCTGACCTACGGCGTGCAGTGCTTCAGCCGCTACCCCGACC
ACATGAAGCAGCACGACTTCTTCAAGTCCGCCATGCCCGAAGGCTACGTCCAGGAGCGCACCATCTTCTT
CAAGGACGACGGCAACTACAAGACCCGCGCCGAGGTGAAGTTCGAGGGCGACACCCTGGTGAACCGCATC
GAGCTGAAGGGCATCGACTTCAAGGAGGACGGCAACATCCTGGGGCACAAGCTGGAGTACAACTACAACA
GCCACAACGTCTATATCATGGCCGACAAGCAGAAGAACGGCATCAAGGTGAACTTCAAGATCCGCCACAA
CATCGAGGACGGCAGCGTGCAGCTCGCCGACCACTACCAGCAGAACACCCCCATCGGCGACGGCCCCGTG
CTGCTGCCCGACAACCACTACCTGAGCACCCAGTCCAAGCTGAGCAAAGACCCCAACGAGAAGCGCGATC
ACATGGTCCTGCTGGAGTTCGTGACCGCCGCCGGGATCACTCTCGGCATGGACGAGCTGTACAAGCGCAT
GCATAAGTTTTCTCAAGAACAGATCGGCGAAAACATTGTGTGCAGGGTCATTTGTACCACGGGTCAAATT
CCCATCCGAGATTTGTCAGCTGATATTTCACAAGTGCTTAAGGAAAAACGATCCATAAAGAAAGTTTGGA
CATTTGGTAGAAACCCAGCCTGTGACTATCATTTAGGAAACATTTCAAGACTGTCAAATAAGCATTTCCA
AATACTACTAGGAGAAGACGGTAACCTTTTATTGAATGACATTTCCACTAATGGGACCTGGTTAAATGGG
CAAAAAGTCGAGAAGAACAGCAATCAGTTACTGTCTCAAGGTGATGAAATAACCGTTGGTGTAGGCGTGG
AATCAGATATTTTATCTCTGGTCATTTTCATAAACGACAAATTTAAGCAGTGCCTCGAGCAGAACAAAGT
TGATCGCTCTGCAGGTAAGCCAGGCAGCGGCGAGGGCAGCACCAAGGGCCTGCGTCGCGCCACCCTGGTG
GACGGCGGCACCGGCGGCAGCGAGCTCATGGTGAGCAAGGGCGAGGAGCTGTTCACCGGGGTGGTGCCCA
TCCTGGTCGAGCTGGACGGCGACGTAAACGGCCACAAGTTCAGCGTGTCCGGCGAGGGCGAGGGCGATGC
CACCTACGGCAAGCTGACCCTGAAGCTCATCTGCACCACCGGCAAGCTGCCCGTGCCCTGGCCCACCCTC
GTGACCACCTTCGGCTACGGCCTGATGTGCTTCGCCCGCTACCCCGACCACATGAAGCAGCACGACTTCT
TCAAGTCCGCCATGCCCGAAGGCTACGTCCAGGAGCGCACCATCTTCTTCAAGGACGACGGCAACTACAA
GACCCGCGCCGAGGTGAAGTTCGAGGGCGACACCCTGGTGAACCGCATCGAGCTGAAGGGCATCGACTTC
AAGGAGGACGGCAACATCCTGGGGCACAAGCTGGAGTACAACTGGAACAGCGTCAACGTCTATATCATGG
CCGACAAGCAGAAGAACGGCATCAAGGTGAACTTCAAGATCCGCCACAACATCGAGGACGGCAGCGTGCA
GCTCGCCGACCACTACCAGCAGAACACCCCCATCGGCGACGGCCCCGTGCTGCTGCCCGACAACCACTAC
CTGAGCTACCAGTCCGCCCTGAGCAAAGACCCCAACGAGAAGCGCGATCACATGGTCCTGCTGGAGAGAG
TGACCGCCGCCGGGATCACTCTCGGCATGGACGAGCTATACAAGGGTGAATTCCTTCAAAAAAAACTTGA
AGAACTTGAACTTGACGAATGATCTA
